>Addgene plasmid #35109 | pMKV006 | depositor full sequence | sequence record 83391 | pMKV006 sequence 6951 bps
TCGCGCGTTTCGGTGATGACGGTGAAAACCTCTGACACATGCAGCTCCCGGAGACGGTCACAGCTTGTCT
GTAAGCGGATGCCGGGAGCAGACAAGCCCGTCAGGGCGCGTCAGCGGGTGTTGGCGGGTGTCGGGGCTGG
CTTAACTATGCGGCATCAGAGCAGATTGTACTGAGAGTGCACCACGCTTTTCAATTCAATTCATCATTTT
TTTTTTATTCTTTTTTTTGATTTCGGTTTCTTTGAAATTTTTTTGATTCGGTAATCTCCGAACAGAAGGA
AGAACGAAGGAAGGAGCACAGACTTAGATTGGTATATATACGCATATGTAGTGTTGAAGAAACATGAAAT
TGCCCAGTATTCTTAACCCAACTGCACAGAACAAAAACCTGCAGGAAACGAAGATAAATCATGTCGAAAG
CTACATATAAGGAACGTGCTGCTACTCATCCTAGTCCTGTTGCTGCCAAGCTATTTAATATCATGCACGA
AAAGCAAACAAACTTGTGTGCTTCATTGGATGTTCGTACCACCAAGGAATTACTGGAGTTAGTTGAAGCA
TTAGGTCCCAAAATTTGTTTACTAAAAACACATGTGGATATCTTGACTGATTTTTCCATGGAGGGCACAG
TTAAGCCGCTAAAGGCATTATCCGCCAAGTACAATTTTTTACTCTTCGAAGACAGAAAATTTGCTGACAT
TGGTAATACAGTCAAATTGCAGTACTCTGCGGGTGTATACAGAATAGCAGAATGGGCAGACATTACGAAT
GCACACGGTGTGGTGGGCCCAGGTATTGTTAGCGGTTTGAAGCAGGCGGCAGAAGAAGTAACAAAGGAAC
CTAGAGGCCTTTTGATGTTAGCAGAATTGTCATGCAAGGGCTCCCTATCTACTGGAGAATATACTAAGGG
TACTGTTGACATTGCGAAGAGCGACAAAGATTTTGTTATCGGCTTTATTGCTCAAAGAGACATGGGTGGA
AGAGATGAAGGTTACGATTGGTTGATTATGACACCCGGTGTGGGTTTAGATGACAAGGGAGACGCATTGG
GTCAACAGTATAGAACCGTGGATGATGTGGTCTCTACAGGATCTGACATTATTATTGTTGGAAGAGGACT
ATTTGCAAAGGGAAGGGATGCTAAGGTAGAGGGTGAACGTTACAGAAAAGCAGGCTGGGAAGCATATTTG
AGAAGATGCGGCCAGCAAAACTAAAAAACTGTATTATAAGTAAATGCATGTATACTAAACTCACAAATTA
GAGCTTCAATTTAATTATATCAGTTATTACCCTGCGGTGTGAAATACCGCACAGATGCGTAAGGAGAAAA
TACCGCATCAGGAAATTGTAAACGTTAATATTTTGTTAAAATTCGCGTTAAATTTTTGTTAAATCAGCTC
ATTTTTTAACCAATAGGCCGAAATCGGCAAAATCCCTTATAAATCAAAAGAATAGACCGAGATAGGGT
[37 nt withheld, positions 1469-1505]
AAAGAACGTGGACTCCAACGTCAAAGG
[49 nt withheld, positions 1533-1581]
T
[91 nt withheld, positions 1583-1673]
G
[124 nt withheld, positions 1675-1798]
CGCGCCATTCGCCATTCAGGCTGCGCAACTGTTGGGAAGGGCGATCGGTGCGGGCCTCTTCGCTATTACG
CCAGCTGGCGAAGGGGGGATGTGCTGCAAGGCGATTAAGTTGGGTAACGCCAGGGTTTTCCCAGTCACGA
CGTTGTAAAACGACGGCCAGTGAATTGTAATACGACTCACTATAGGGCGAATTGGAGCTCCACCGCGGTG
GCGGCCGCCAGCTGAAGCTTCGTACGCTGCAGGTCGACAACCCTTAATATAACTTCGTATAATGTATGCT
ATACGAAGTTATTAGGTCTAGAGATCTGTTTAGCTTGCCTTGTCCCCGCCGGGTCACCCGGCCAGCGACA
TGGAGGCCCAGAATACCCTCCTTGACAGTCTTGACGTGCGCAGCTCAGGGGCATGATGTGACTGTCGCCC
GTACATTTAGCCCATACATCCCCATGTATAATCATTTGCATCCATACATTTTGATGGCCGCACGGCGCGA
AGCAAAAATTACGGCTCCTCGCTGCAGACCTGCGAGCAGGGAAACGCTCCCCTCACAGACGCGTTGAATT
GTCCCCACGCCGCGCCCCTGTAGAGAAATATAAAAGGTTAGGATTTGCCACTGAGGTTCTTCTTTCATAT
ACTTCCTTTTAAAATCTTGCTAGGATACAGTTCTCACATCACATCCGAACATAAACAACCATGGAAAACG
CTAAAATGAACTCGCTCATCGCCCAGTATCCGTTGGTAAAGGATCTGGTTGCTCTTAAAGAAACCACCTG
GTTTAATCCTGGCACGACCTCATTGGCTGAAGGTTTACCTTATGTTGGCCTGACCGAACAGGATGTTCAG
GACGCCCATGCGCGCTTATCCCGTTTTGCACCCTATCTGGCAAAAGCATTTCCTGAAACTGCTGCCACTG
GGGGGATTATTGAATCAGAACTGGTTGCCATTCCAGCTATGCAAAAACGGCTGGAAAAAGAATATCAGCA
ACCGATCAGCGGGCAACTGTTACTGAAAAAAGATAGCCATTTGCCCATTTCCGGCTCCATAAAAGCACGC
GGCGGGATTTATGAAGTCCTGGCACACGCAGAAAAACTGGCTCTGGAAGCGGGGTTGCTGACGCTTGATG
ATGACTACAGCAAACTGCTTTCTCCGGAGTTTAAACAGTTCTTTAGCCAATACAGCATTGCTGTGGGCTC
AACCGGAAATCTGGGGTTATCAATCGGCATTATGAGCGCCCGCATTGGCTTTAAGGTGACAGTTCATATG
TCTGCTGATGCCCGGGCATGGAAAAAAGCGAAACTGCGCAGCCATGGCGTTACGGTCGTGGAATATGAGC
AAGATTATGGTGTTGCCGTCGAGGAAGGACGTAAAGCAGCGCAGTCTGACCCGAACTGTTTCTTTATTGA
TGACGAAAATTCCCGCACGTTGTTCCTTGGGTATTCCGTCGCTGGCCAGCGTCTTAAAGCGCAATTTGCC
CAGCAAGGCCGTATCGTCGATGCTGATAACCCTCTGTTTGTCTATCTGCCGTGTGGTGTTGGCGGTGGTC
CTGGTGGCGTCGCATTCGGGCTTAAACTGGCGTTTGGCGATCATGTTCACTGCTTTTTTGCCGAACCAAC
GCACTCCCCTTGTATGTTGTTAGGCGTCCATACAGGATTACACGATCAGATTTCTGTTCAGGATATTGGT
ATCGACAACCTTACCGCAGCGGATGGCCTTGCAGTTGGTCGCGCATCAGGCTTTGTCGGGCGGGCAATGG
AGCGTCTGCTGGATGGCTTCTATACCCTTAGCGATCAAACCATGTATGACATGCTTGGCTGGCTGGCGCA
GGAAGAAGGTATTCGTCTTGAACCTTCGGCACTGGCGGGTATGGCCGGACCTCAGCGCGTGTGTGCATCA
GTAAGTTACCAACAGATGCACGGTTTCAGCGCAGAACAACTGCGTAATACCACTCATCTGGTGTGGGCGA
CGGGAGGTGGAATGGTGCCGGAAGAAGAGATGAATCAATATCTGGCAAAAGGCCGTTAATCAGTACTGAC
AATAAAAAGATTCTTGTTTTCAAGAACTTGTCATTTGTATAGTTTTTTTATATTGTAGTTGTTCTATTTT
AATCAAATGTTAGCGTGATTTATATTTTTTTTCGCCTCGACATCATCTGCCCAGATGCGAAGTTAAGTGC
GCAGAAAGTAATATCATGCGTCAATCGTATGTGAATGCTGGTCGCTATACTGCTGTCGATTCGATACTAA
CGCCGCCATCCAGTGTCGAAAACGAGCTCTCGAGAACCCTTAATATAACTTCGTATAATGTATGCTATAC
GAAGTTATTAGGTGATATCAGATCCACTAGTGGCCTATGCGGCCGCCCGCTCTAGCCAGCTTTTGTTCCC
TTTAGTGAGGGTTAATTCCGAGCTTGGCGTAATCATGGTCATAGCTGTTTCCTGTGTGAAATTGTTATCC
GCTCACAATTCCACACAACATAGGAGCCGGAAGCATAAAGTGTAAAGCCTGGGGTGCCTAATGAGTGAGG
TAACTCACATTAATTGCGTTGCGCTCACTGCCCGCTTTCCAGTCGGGAAACCTGTCGTGCCAGCTGCATT
AATGAATCGGCCAACGCGCGGGGAGAGGCGGTTTGCGTATTGGGCGCTCTTCCGCTTCCTCGCTCACTGA
CTCGCTGCGCTCGGTCGTTCGGCTGCGGCGAGCGGTATCAGCTCACTCAAAGGCGGTAATACGGTTATCC
ACAGAATCAGGGGATAACGCAGGAAAGAACATGTGAGCAAAAGGCCAGCAAAAGGCCAGGAACCGTAAAA
AGGCCGCGTTGCTGGCGTTTTTCCATAGGCTCGGCCCCCCTGACGAGCATCACAAAAATCGACGCTCAAG
TCAGAGGTGGCGAAACCCGACAGGACTATAAAGATACCAGGCGTTCCCCCCTGGAAGCTCCCTCGTGCGC
TCTCCTGTTCCGACCCTGCCGCTTACCGGATACCTGTCCGCCTTTCTCCCTTCGGGAAGCGTGGCGCTTT
CTCAATGCTCACGCTGTAGGTATCTCAGTTCGGTGTAGGTCGTTCGCTCCAAGCTGGGCTGTGTGCACGA
ACCCCCCGTTCAGCCCGACCGCTGCGCCTTATCCGGTAACTATCGTCTTGAGTCCAACCCGGTAAGACAC
GACTTATCGCCACTGGCAGCAGCCACTGGTAACAGGATTAGCAGAGCGAGGTATGTAGGCGGTGCTACAG
AGTTCTTGAAGTGGTGGCCTAACTACGGCTACACTAGAAGGACAGTATTTGGTATCTGCGCTCTGCTGAA
GCCAGTTACCTTCGGAAAAAGAGTTGGTAGCTCTTGATCCGGCAAACAAACCACCGCTGGTAGCGGTGGT
TTTTTTGTTTGCAAGCAGCAGATTACGCGCAGAAAAAAAGGATCTCAAGAAGATCCTTTGATCTTTTCTA
CGGGGTCTGACGCTCAGTGGAACGAAAACTCACGTTAAGGGATTTTGGTCATGAGATTATCAAAAAGGAT
CTTCACCTAGATCCTTTTAAATTAAAAATGAAGTTTTAAATCAATCTAAAGTATATATGAGTAAACTTGG
TCTGACAGTTACCAATGCTTAATCAGTGAGGCACCTATCTCAGCGATCTGTCTATTTCGTTCATCCATAG
TTGCCTGACTGCCCGTCGTGTAGATAACTACGATACGGGAGGGCTTACCATCTGGCCCCAGTGCTGCAAT
GATACCGCGAGACCCACGCTCACCGGCTCCAGATTTATCAGCAATAAACCAGCCAGCCGGAAGGGCCGAG
CGCAGAAGTGGTCCTGCAACTTTATCCGCCTCCATCCAGTCTATTAATTGTTGCCGGGAAGCTAGAGTAA
GTAGTTCGCCAGTTAATAGTTTGCGCAACGTTGTTGCCATTGCTACAGGCATCGTGGTGTCACGCTCGTC
GTTTGGTATGGCTTCATTCAGCTCCGGTTCCCAACGATCAAGGCGAGTTACATGATCCCCCATGTTGTGA
AAAAAAGCGGTTAGCTCCTTCGGTCCTCCGATCGTTGTCAGAAGTAAGTTGGCCGCAGTGTTATCACTCA
TGGTTATGGCAGCACTGCATAATTCTCTTACTGTCATGCCATCCGTAAGATGCTTTTCTGTGACTGGTGA
GTACTCAACCAAGTCATTCTGAGAATAGTGTATGCGGCGACCGAGTTGCTCTTGCCCGGCGTCAATACGG
GATAATACCGCGCCACATAGCAGAACTTTAAAAGTGCTCATCATTGGAAAACGTTCTTCGGGGCGAAAAC
TCTCAAGGATCTTACCGCTGTTGAGATCCAGTTCGATGTAACCCACTCGTGCACCCAACTGATCTTCAGC
ATCTTTTACTTTCACCAGCGTTTCTGGGTGAGCAAAAACAGGAAGGCAAAATGCCGCAAAAAAGGGAATA
AGGGCGACACGGAAATGTTGAATACTCATACTCTTCCTTTTTCAATATTATTGAAGCATTTATCAGGGTT
ATTGTCTCATGAGCGGATACATATTTGAATGTATTTAGAAAAATAAACAAATAGGGGTTCCGCGCACATT
TCCCCGAAAAGTGCCACCTGGGTCCTTTTCATCACGTGCTATAAAAATAATTATAATTTAAATTTTTTAA
TATAAATATATAAATTAAAAATAGAAAGTAAAAAAAGAAATTAAAGAAAAAATAGTTTTTGTTTTCCGAA
GATGTAAAAGACTCTAGGGGGATCGCCAACAAATACTACCTTTTATCTTGCTCTTCCTGCTCTCAGGTAT
TAATGCCGAATTGTTTCATCTTGTCTGTGTAGAAGACCACACACGAAAATCCTGTGATTTTACATTTTAC
TTATCGTTAATCGAATGTATATCTATTTAATCTGCTTTTCTTGTCTAATAAATATATATGTAAAGTACGC
TTTTTGTTGAAATTTTTTAAACCTTTGTTTATTTTTTTTTCTTCATTCCGTAACTCTTCTACCTTCTTTA
TTTACTTTCTAAAATCCAAATACAAAACATAAAAATAAATAAACACAGAGTAAATTCCCAAATTATTCCA
TCATTAAAAGATACGAGGCGCGTGTAAGTTACAGGCAAGCGATCCGTCCTAAGAAACCATTATTATCATG
ACATTAACCTATAAAAATAGGCGTATCACGAGGCCCTTTCGTC
Features (pLannotate 1.2.2; 23 found; start..end, strand, type, name):
    137..184     +  misc_feature   bom (fragment): basis of mobility region from pBR322
    195..410     +  promoter       URA3 promoter: S. cerevisiae URA3
    411..1214    +  CDS            URA3: orotidine-5'-phosphate decarboxylase, required for uracil biosynthesis; S. cerevisiae URA3; yeast auxotrophic marker, counterselectable with 5-fluoroorotic acid (5-FOA)
   1293..1342    +  misc_feature   bom (fragment): basis of mobility region from pBR322
   1343..1798    -  rep_origin     f1 ori (sequence partly withheld): f1 bacteriophage origin of replication; arrow indicates direction of (+) strand synthesis
   1806..1963    -  CDS            lacZα (fragment): LacZα fragment of β-galactosidase; lacZ fragment
   1966..1984    +  promoter       T7 promoter: promoter for bacteriophage T7 RNA polymerase
   1993..2016    +  misc_feature   MCS (fragment): pBluescript multiple cloning site
   2057..2090    -  protein_bind   loxP: Cre-mediated recombination occurs in the 8-bp core sequence (GCATACAT). Cre recombinase
   2145..2488    +  promoter       TEF promoter: Ashbya gossypii TEF promoter
   2489..3814    +  CDS            dsdA: SDHD_ECOLI - Experimental evidence at protein level: Swiss-Prot protein existence level 1. From Escherichia coli (strain K12).
   3823..4020    +  terminator     TEF terminator: Ashbya gossypii TEF terminator
   4083..4116    -  protein_bind   loxP: Cre-mediated recombination occurs in the 8-bp core sequence (GCATACAT). Cre recombinase
   4177..4195    -  promoter       T3 promoter: promoter for bacteriophage T3 RNA polymerase
   4240..4256    -  protein_bind   lac operator: The lac repressor binds to the lac operator to inhibit transcription in E. coli. This inhibition can be relieved by adding lactose or isopropyl-β-D-thiogalactopyranoside (IPTG). lac repressor encoded by lacI
   4264..4294    -  promoter       lac promoter: promoter for the E. coli lac operon
   4309..4330    -  protein_bind   CAP binding site: CAP binding activates transcription in the presence of cAMP. E. coli catabolite activator protein
   4343..4435    -  CDS            lacI (fragment): lac repressor; lacI; The lac repressor binds to the lac operator to inhibit transcription in E. coli. This inhibition can be relieved by adding lactose or isopropyl-β-D-thiogalactopyranoside (IPTG).
   4618..5206    -  rep_origin     ori: high-copy-number ColE1/pMB1/pBR322/pUC origin of replication
   5377..6237    -  CDS            AmpR: β-lactamase; bla; confers resistance to ampicillin, carbenicillin, and related antibiotics
   6238..6342    -  promoter       AmpR promoter: bla
   6379..6882    +  misc_feature   CEN/ARS: S. cerevisiae CEN6 centromere fused to an autonomously replicating sequence
   6951..35      +  CDS            rop (fragment) (across the origin): Rop protein, which maintains plasmids at low copy number; rop
