[The description below was written by a language model from this plasmid's Addgene catalogue record and pLannotate feature annotations shown in this document.]
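Description:
pMKV006 is a yeast–E. coli shuttle plasmid built on the pRS316 backbone, a centromeric yeast replicating vector. In Saccharomyces cerevisiae it is maintained through a CEN6/ARS element, which gives stable low-copy inheritance. It carries the URA3 marker with its native promoter, allowing selection for uracil prototrophy and counterselection with 5-fluoroorotic acid. In bacteria it is propagated at high copy from a ColE1/pUC-type origin with ampicillin resistance (β-lactamase). An f1 origin and remnants of the pBluescript-style lacZα/multiple cloning site region, flanked by T7 and T3 promoters, are also present.

The insert, cloned into the polylinker, is a loxP-dsdAMX4-loxP cassette. It consists of the E. coli dsdA coding sequence, encoding D-serine deaminase, placed between the Ashbya gossypii TEF promoter and TEF terminator, the standard arrangement of MX-type heterologous marker cassettes. The catalogue lists D-serine as the selectable marker, which fits dsdA acting as a dominant marker in yeast: it does not depend on an auxotrophic mutation in the host. The two loxP sites flanking the cassette lie in the same orientation, so Cre recombinase can excise the marker after it has been integrated, leaving a single loxP site and allowing the marker to be reused.

The associated publication describes dsdA as a new MX cassette for gene disruption and selection in S. cerevisiae. The plasmid therefore most likely serves as a source or template for the recyclable dsdAMX4 disruption cassette, and as a replicating vector on which D-serine selection can be applied, although the record does not spell out a specific use.
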