Addgene plasmid #35109: pMKV006
Depositing lab: John McCusker. Depositing organization: Duke University. Publication: DsdA (D-serine deaminase): a new heterologous MX cassette for gene disruption and selection in Saccharomyces cerevisiae. Vorachek-Warren MK, McCusker JH. Yeast. 2004 Jan 30;21(2):163-71. 10.1002/yea.1074 PubMed 14755641.
Backbone
  Vector backbone: pRS316
  Vector type: Yeast replicating
  Selectable markers: D Serine
Growth in bacteria
  Bacterial resistance: Ampicillin, 100 μg/mL
  Growth temperature: 37°C
  Growth strain: DH5alpha
  Copy number: High Copy
Gene/Insert
  Gene/Insert name: loxp-dsdaMX4-loxp
  Species: E.coli
Terms and licenses: Academic/Nonprofit Terms; Industry Terms: Not Available to Industry
How to cite: pMKV006 was a gift from John McCusker (Addgene plasmid # 35109 ; http://n2t.net/addgene:35109 ; RRID:Addgene_35109)
