>Addgene plasmid #35109 | pMKV006 | addgene partial sequence | sequence record 52332 | M13pUC-Fwd 5'-CCCAGTCACGACGTTGTAAAACG-3'
GACTCACTATAGGGCGAATTGGAGCTCCACCGCGGTGGCGGCCGCATAGGCCACTAGTGGATCTGATATC
ACCTAATAACTTCGTATAGCATACATTATACGAAGTTATATTAAGGGTTCTCGAGAGCTCGTTTTCGACA
CTGGATGGCGGCGTTAGTATCGAATCGACAGCAGTATAGCGACCAGCATTCACATACGATTGACGCATGA
TATTACTTTCTGCGCACTTAACTTCGCATCTGGGCAGATGATGTCGAGGCGAAAAAAAATATAAATCACG
CTAACATTTGATTAAAATAGAACAACTACAATATAAAAAAACTATACAAATGACAAGTTCTTGAAAACAA
GAATCTTTTTATTGTCAGTACTGATTAACGGCCTTTTGCCAGATATTGATTCATCTCTTCTTCCGGCACC
ATTCCACCTCCCGTCGCCCACACCAGATGAGTGGTATTACGCAGTTGTTCTGCGCTGAAACCGTGCATCT
GTTGGTAACTTACTGATGCACACACGCGCTGAGGTCCGGCCATACCCGCCAGTGCCGAAGGTTCAAGACG
AATACCTTCTTCCTGCGCCAGCCAGCCAAGCATGTCATACATGGTTTGATCGCTAAGGGTATAGAAGCCA
TCCAGCAGACGCTCCATTGCCCGCCCGACAAAGCCTGATGCGCGACCAACTGCAAGGCCATCCGCTGCGG
TAAGGTTGTCGATACCAATATCCTGAACAGAAATCTGATCGTGTAATCCTGTATGGACGCCTAACAACAT
ACAAGGGGAGTGCGTTGGTTCGGCAAAAAAGCAGTGAACATGATCGCCAAACGCCAGTTTAAGCCCGAAT
GCGACGCCACCAGGACCACCGCCA
